Addgene plasmid #135909: D96_Ld_250480
Purpose: Expression of Leishmania donovani ectodomain in mammalian cells
Depositing lab: Gavin Wright. Depositing organization: Wellcome Sanger Institute. Publication: Systematic identification of genes encoding cell surface and secreted proteins that are essential for in vitro growth and infection in Leishmania donovani. Roberts AJ, Ong HB, Clare S, Brandt C, Harcourt K, Franssen SU, Cotton JA, Muller-Sienerth N, Wright GJ. PLoS Pathog. 2022 Feb 24;18(2):e1010364. doi: 10.1371/journal.ppat.1010364. eCollection 2022 Feb. PubMed 35202447.
Backbone
  Vector backbone: pTT3
  Backbone manufacturer: Yves Durocher, NRC
  Backbone size w/o insert (bp): 6132
  Vector type: Mammalian Expression
Growth in bacteria
  Bacterial resistance: Ampicillin, 100 μg/mL
  Growth temperature: 37°C
  Growth strain: DH5alpha
  Copy number: High Copy
Gene/Insert
  Gene/Insert name: Kringle domain containing protein, putative (alt name: LDBPK_250480)
  Species: Leishmania donovani
  Insert size (bp): 3222
  Tag / fusion protein: biotinylation sequence and His tag (C terminal on insert)
  Cloning method: Unknown
Terms and licenses: Academic/Nonprofit Terms; Industry Terms: Not Available to Industry
How to cite: D96_Ld_250480 was a gift from Gavin Wright (Addgene plasmid # 135909 ; http://n2t.net/addgene:135909 ; RRID:Addgene_135909)
