[The description below was written by a language model from this plasmid's Addgene catalogue record and pLannotate feature annotations shown in this document.]
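Description:
D96_Ld_250480 is a mammalian expression plasmid built on the pTT3 backbone, designed to produce the ectodomain of a Leishmania donovani surface or secreted protein as a soluble recombinant protein in mammalian cells. The insert, about 3.2 kb in a plasmid of roughly 9.4 kb, encodes a putative Kringle domain containing protein (LDBPK_250480). In bacteria the plasmid is maintained at high copy through a ColE1/pUC-type origin and selected with ampicillin via the β-lactamase gene. Short lac promoter/operator, lacI, tet promoter and bla fragments are also annotated and appear to be backbone remnants rather than functional parts of the design.

Expression is driven by the human CMV immediate early enhancer and promoter, which span the numbering origin of the circular sequence. These are followed by adenovirus-derived leader and splice elements and a chimeric intron fragment, an arrangement that generally improves transcript processing and yield; the "PTP" hit on the opposite strand probably reflects this adenoviral leader region rather than an intended coding sequence. A fragment of the mouse immunoglobulin heavy chain signal sequence lies just upstream of the insert region and would direct the product into the secretory pathway. The region between the signal sequence and the rabbit β-globin polyadenylation signal is not annotated, but its size fits the insert and its tags. According to the catalogue record, the ectodomain carries a C-terminal biotinylation sequence and a His tag, which allow capture on streptavidin and metal-affinity purification. An Epstein-Barr virus oriP fragment permits episomal maintenance in cells expressing EBNA1, supporting high-level transient expression. The plasmid is associated with a systematic study of L. donovani cell surface and secreted proteins.
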