Features (pLannotate 1.2.2; 17 found; start..end, strand, type, name):
      2..201     +  promoter       CMV promoter: human cytomegalovirus (CMV) immediate early promoter
    269..307     +  misc_feature   Ad SA (fragment): adenovirus major late transcript splice acceptor (Friedrich and Soriano, 1991)
    340..549     -  CDS            PTP (fragment): TERM_ADE02 - Experimental evidence at protein level: Swiss-Prot protein existence level 1. Protein covalently bound to the viral DNA that acts as a primer for viral genomic replication by DNA strand displacement. Assembles on the viral origin of replication in an initiation complex with viral polymerase, DBP, host NFIA and host POU2F1/OCT1. During initiation, the polymerase covalently couples the first dCTP with Ser- 580 of pTP. The terminal protein stimulates the template activity over 20 fold compared to protein-free templates. Neo-synthesized viral genomes are linked to two preterminal prot
    580..669     +  intron         chimeric intron (fragment): chimera between introns from adenovirus and immunoglobulin heavy chain genes
    688..734     +  CDS            IgH signal sequence (fragment): signal sequence from the mouse immunoglobulin heavy chain variable region
   4201..4256    +  polyA_signal   β-globin poly(A) signal: rabbit β-globin polyadenylation signal (Gil and Proudfoot, 1987)
   4770..6451    -  rep_origin     oriP (fragment): Epstein-Barr virus oriP replication origin (Yates et al., 2000)
   6578..6682    +  promoter       AmpR promoter: bla
   6683..7543    +  CDS            AmpR: β-lactamase; bla; confers resistance to ampicillin, carbenicillin, and related antibiotics
   7714..8302    +  rep_origin     ori: high-copy-number ColE1/pMB1/pBR322/pUC origin of replication
   8485..8577    +  CDS            lacI (fragment): lac repressor; lacI; The lac repressor binds to the lac operator to inhibit transcription in E. coli. This inhibition can be relieved by adding lactose or isopropyl-β-D-thiogalactopyranoside (IPTG).
   8590..8611    +  protein_bind   CAP binding site: CAP binding activates transcription in the presence of cAMP. E. coli catabolite activator protein
   8626..8656    +  promoter       lac promoter: promoter for the E. coli lac operon
   8664..8680    +  protein_bind   lac operator: The lac repressor binds to the lac operator to inhibit transcription in E. coli. This inhibition can be relieved by adding lactose or isopropyl-β-D-thiogalactopyranoside (IPTG). lac repressor encoded by lacI
   8750..8766    +  promoter       tet promoter (fragment): E. coli promoter for tetracycline efflux protein gene
   8776..8801    -  CDS            bla(M) (fragment): β-lactamase lacking the signal sequence; bla(M); allows cytosolic expression of β-lactamase
   8975..9354    +  enhancer       CMV enhancer: human cytomegalovirus immediate early enhancer
>Addgene plasmid #135909 | D96_Ld_250480 | addgene full sequence | sequence record 274728 | Addgene NGS Result
GTGATGCGGTTTTGGCAGTACACCAATGGGCGTGGATAGCGGTTTGACTCACGGGGATTTCCAAGTCTCC
ACCCCATTGACGTCAATGGGAGTTTGTTTTGGCACCAAAATCAACGGGACTTTCCAAAATGTCGTAATAA
CCCCGCCCCGTTGACGCAAATGGGCGGTAGGCGTGTACGGTGGGAGGTCTATATAAGCAGAGCTCGTTTA
GTGAACCGTCAGATCCTCACTCTCTTCCGCATCGCTGTCTGCGAGGGCCAGCTGTTGGGCTCGCGGTTGA
GGACAAACTCTTCGCGGTCTTTCCAGTACTCTTGGATCGGAAACCCGTCGGCCTCCGAACGGTACTCCGC
CACCGAGGGACCTGAGCGAGTCCGCATCGACCGGATCGGAAAACCTCTCGAGAAAGGCGTCTAACCAGTC
ACAGTCGCAAGGTAGGCTGAGCACCGTGGCGGGCGGCAGCGGGTGGCGGTCGGGGTTGTTTCTGGCGGAG
GTGCTGCTGATGATGTAATTAAAGTAGGCGGTCTTGAGACGGCGGATGGTCGAGGTGAGGTGTGGCAGGC
TTGAGATCCAGCTGTTGGGGTGAGTACTCCCTCTCAAAAGCGGGCATTACTTCTGCGCTAAGATTGTCAG
TTTCCAAAAACGAGGAGGATTTGATATTCACCTGGCCCGATCTGGCCATACACTTGAGTGACAATGACAT
CCACTTTGCCTTTCTCTCCACAGGTGTCCACTCCCAGGTCCAAGTTTGCCACCATGGAGTTTCAGACCCA
GGTACTCATGTCCCTGCTGCTCTGCATGTCTGGTGCGGCCGCCGCTAGAGCTGCTGCTGCAGGATCTGCT
TGTGGATCTCTGGCCCACGTGTACTACCTGCCTGACGGCCAGGATTTCAGAGGCACCGTGCATGTGACAG
AAGGCGGCATCCCTTGCCAGCTGAGAAGCAGCCAGACACCTAATAGCCACGAGGTGCCACTGGATTCTGC
CACAGGCGTGGGCAACCACAACTACTGTAGAGATGCTGGCGGACTGGGCAGACCTGGCTGTTTTGCTGCT
ACACCTGTGGGCGCCTATCAGCTGTGTGCCGTTAGAGCCGTGTGTACCGCTAGAAGCCTGGCTGCCCCTA
CAGTGCAGTTTTGGCCTGTGTCTGGAACAAAGAGAGCCGCCGACGGAAGCAGCTCTTACCTGGCCATTAG
CTGTCACCCCAGACCTTGCAGCATCCACTATGTGCTGGGAGCCGAAGCCATTGCCTCTGCCAGATCTCCA
GTGTACACACAGCCTCTGCTGCTGGAACAGAGCACCACCGTGAAAACCTACGTCAGATACGAGACAGCCG
AGCCTATGAGAGCCCAGGCCAGATATACAGTGACCCCTGCCGCTACATCTACCCCAGCCGCCTCTATCCA
GTTTATCCCTTCCGACGCCGTGGTGTACTCTCACCCCATCTTTGTGGAACTGCAGGGCATCACCAATGCC
TCCGAGGTGCTGCTGTTCTGGGCCGACGATTTCATGAACCCCACCACATACACCGGCGGAGCCTTCAGAG
TGGAAAGATCTACATCTGTGGTGGCCGTGGTCAACAGCACCTACCTGGTGTCTGCCAGCTACAAGCTGGA
CATCACAGCCCCTCCACTGAACGTGTACCCTCCATCTGGCACATATGTCGGCGGCGTGACAGTGCTCGTT
AGCGATCCTCAGCCTCCTGCCACCTACTATATGTACGTGAACCAGAGCACCGACTGGCAGTCTCTGGGCA
CACTGCTGTTTCCATGGACAGCCATCGGCACCAGCGAGCTGGATATTAGAGCACTGCACGTGGAAGGCAT
CGAGAGCGCCGAGAAGGTGGTGTATGAAGTGGTGCCTGCCACACCTCCTACCATCCTGCCTGATGCCTCT
ATCGCCCACCATAGACCTGCCAACGTGACCTGTACAGCCCCACTGGGAACACCAGTGGCTCTGTCTGTGT
ACAGAGATGCCGTGATGCAGGATGCCGTGGCCGAAGGCGTTTTCTCTGCTGTGCTTTCTGAGCCTGGCGC
CTACACCGTGTCTTGCACATATGCCGATGACCTGCACGCCACACACACCACAATGGCTATTCTGCAGCTG
GTGGCTGTGCCCATGCAGCCTCCAACTTTTACCCCTGCCTGCGGCACCTCTTTTCCCGCCATTGCTCTGT
CTCTGCAGATGCAGCTGAATGTGTCCAACCTGCTGCCTGGCGATCTGGCCACATCTTGGTCTATTTCTGC
TTCTGCCGGCGGAGGCGCCAGAATTCCTATGATCACCAGATGCGCCGACGACGACGGCGTGTTCGAATAC
GATGTGCTGCAGAGCAAGAGCATCCAAGAGCCTACCACCATGGAAGTGTACAGCACCGCTCGGAGCCTGA
ATCCTCTGGAAGCCGATTCTCCCCGGACCAGCTGTACCTACTCTCTGTATCCTCTGGGCGCCAGCGCCAC
ACCTTACTTCTCTGCCATTCCTGACTGTGCCACCACATCTGCCCTGGCCTCTCCATCTTGTATCATGGCC
CTGAAGCTCCAGCTGGCCTCCTGTCTGCACTTCTACTCTACCGAGCTGCTGAGCATTGACGCTCTGGGAC
CTATCGTGGCCATGAGAATGACAGGACTGGCCGCTGCCATCCAGACCGACATGTATACCAGAATCGGCGA
GTGTCTGACAGGCCTGCAGCATAGAGGCGTTCTGTCCGACGTGCGGAATGAGACATCTGGCGAGATCATG
CTGGCCACAAGCTGGCATGTGGCCACTCCTACAAGAATGGCCGCTCAGGTGTACACAGGACTGCCCATCA
CAGTCCAGGTGTCCGGCTTTCATACAGACGCTGGCGCTTATCACCTCGTGCGGAGCGATTACTCTTGCGA
GGATATCGGAGTGCTGCCCGAGGCAGTTCTGGAAACCCCTCCATATCATCCTACAGCCGCCGGAAGCTCT
AGAGTGTCTCCTAGCACAGACGGCAGCACATACCTGACCTTTAGAGTGCCTATCGCCGGCCAGTATAAGC
TGTGCAGCTACATCAGCAACGCCCTGTATGAGGTGCCCTTCAGCTTTAGCACAGGCGGAGCAGCTGCACC
CGCCGTGAATCAGTATCTGGATGTGGTTGTGCAGCCCTGGCCAACAGTTGATGCCGTGCCTGCTGAAGAA
TGCGGAGGACTGGTGCCTCCTGACAAAGAGGATGTCGCCTTTAGCCTGTCTATGGCCGCTGTGCCAGCAG
GCGCTTATGCCAGCCTGGCCTACAGCTTTAATAGCGCCGGATGGGGCAGCGTGCCATTCGCTATTGATGC
TGCCACACAGCTTGGCGGCGCTGCCTCTCTTTCTATCGGCCCTCTGAACCGGTACACCAGACCACTGGAA
GTGCTGGATGCTTCTCTGGGCCCTACAACAGGCGCCGCTCAGACCTGCATCTTTTTCGTGTCTGCCGCCA
ACAGCAGCGTGCAGAGAGATGAGATCACCTACCTCTTCTACAAGATGAACTCCAGCGAGGTGCCCGCCGA
TCTTACAGGCGTTATGCTGCTGCTCCAAGGCCAGTTTCAGCCCGCCGAGATGATCGTGATCGACGTGTAC
GAGAACGTGACCCTGAATCCAACCACCGCCAAGAAGTCTAGCAGCCTGCAGCTCCTGAGAAGAGTGACAG
CCAGACCTAGCGCCGCTACAGCATTTGCTGCTGCCCTTCCAGATGCCATCCTTGGATTGCCTGCCGGCGC
TCAGCACATCCCTTATGTGATCCATGTGACCCTGGACGGCGTGCACCTTACAGCAGCTCCATCTACTGTG
GCCCTGTCTCCTCTGGCTCTGGCCATGGAAGCCTCTACAGCTTGTCCTAGCGGACTGGCTCTGAAGGGCC
AGTGCCTGTGTAGAAACAAGCGGACCAAAGTGATCAGCGCCTGCGGAACCGCCATCGAGGATTCTGGATC
TTCTGATGCCGGCGAGCCTCAGTCTAGAAGCTCTGCCGATAGCTCTAGCTGCTCCACCACCGATAGCAGC
GACGACACCGATACCAAGACAGTGTCCCTGGGACAGAGACTGGCTGGCGCGCCCGGCAGCCTGCACCACA
TCCTGGACGCCCAGAAGATGCTGTGGAACCACAGGGACAGGAACCTGCCTCCTCTGGCCCCTCTGGGCCC
CCACCACCATCACCACCATTGAGTCTAGACACGTGATTAATTAAGGATCCCCCGACCTCGACCTCTGGCT
AATAAAGGAAATTTATTTTCATTGCAATAGTGTGTTGGAATTTTTTGTGTCTCTCACTCGGAAGGACATA
TGGGAGGGCAAATCATTTGGTCGAGATCCCTCGGAGATCTCTAGCTAGAGGATCGATCCCCGCCCCGGAC
GAACTAAACCTGACTACGACATCTCTGCCCCTTCTTCGCGGGGCAGTGCATGTAATCCCTTCAGTTGGTT
GGTACAACTTGCCAACTGGGCCCTGTTCCACATGTGACACGGGGGGGGACCAAACACAAAGGGGTTCTCT
GACTGTAGTTGACATCCTTATAAATGGATGTGCACATTTGCCAACACTGAGTGGCTTTCATCCTGGAGCA
GACTTTGCAGTCTGTGGACTGCAACACAACATTGCCTTTATGTGTAACTCTTGGCTGAAGCTCTTACACC
AATGCTGGGGGACATGTACCTCCCAGGGGCCCAGGAAGACTACGGGAGGCTACACCAACGTCAATCAGAG
GGGCCTGTGTAGCTACCGATAAGCGGACCCTCAAGAGGGCATTAGCAATAGTGTTTATAAGGCCCCCTTG
TTAACCCTAAACGGGTAGCATATGCTTCCCGGGTAGTAGTATATACTATCCAGACTAACCCTAATTCAAT
AGCATATGTTACCCAACGGGAAGCATATGCTATCGAATTAGGGTTAGTAAAAGGGTCCTAAGGAACAGCG
ATATCTCCCACCCCATGAGCTGTCACGGTTTTATTTACATGGGGTCAGGATTCCACGAGGGTAGTGAACC
ATTTTAGTCACAAGGGCAGTGGCTGAAGATCAAGGAGCGGGCAGTGAACTCTCCTGAATCTTCGCCTGCT
TCTTCATTCTCCTTCGTTTAGCTAATAGAATAACTGCTGAGTTGTGAACAGTAAGGTGTATGTGAGGTGC
TCGAAAACAAGGTTTCAGGTGACGCCCCCAGAATAAAATTTGGACGGGGGGTTCAGTGGTGGCATTGTGC
TATGACACCAATATAACCCTCACAAACCCCTTGGGCAATAAATACTAGTGTAGGAATGAAACATTCTGAA
TATCTTTAACAATAGAAATCCATGGGGTGGGGACAAGCCGTAAAGACTGGATGTCCATCTCACACGAATT
TATGGCTATGGGCAACACATAATCCTAGTGCAATATGATACTGGGGTTATTAAGATGTGTCCCAGGCAGG
GACCAAGACAGGTGAACCATGTTGTTACACTCTATTTGTAACAAGGGGAAAGAGAGTGGACGCCGACAGC
AGCGGACTCCACTGGTTGTCTCTAACACCCCCGAAAATTAAACGGGGCTCCACGCCAATGGGGCCCATAA
ACAAAGACAAGTGGCCACTCTTTTTTTTGAAATTGTGGAGTGGGGGCACGCGTCAGCCCCCACACGCCGC
CCTGCGGTTTTGGACTGTAAAATAAGGGTGTAATAACTTGGCTGATTGTAACCCCGCTAACCACTGCGGT
CAAACCACTTGCCCACAAAACCACTAATGGCACCCCGGGGAATACCTGCATAAGTAGGTGGGCGGGCCAA
GATAGGGGCGCGATTGCTGCGATCTGGAGGACAAATTACACACACTTGCGCCTGAGCGCCAAGCACAGGG
TTGTTGGTCCTCATATTCACGAGGTCGCTGAGAGCACGGTGGGCTAATGTTGCCATGGGTAGCATATACT
ACCCAAATATCTGGATAGCATATGCTATCCTAATCTATATCTGGGTAGCATAGGCTATCCTAATCTATAT
CTGGGTAGCATATGCTATCCTAATCTATATCTGGGTAGTATATGCTATCCTAATTTATATCTGGGTAGCA
TAGGCTATCCTAATCTATATCTGGGTAGCATATGCTATCCTAATCTATATCTGGGTAGTATATGCTATCC
TAATCTGTATCCGGGTAGCATATGCTATCCTAATAGAGATTAGGGTAGTATATGCTATCCTAATTTATAT
CTGGGTAGCATATACTACCCAAATATCTGGATAGCATATGCTATCCTAATCTATATCTGGGTAGCATATG
CTATCCTAATCTATATCTGGGTAGCATAGGCTATCCTAATCTATATCTGGGTAGCATATGCTATCCTAAT
CTATATCTGGGTAGTATATGCTATCCTAATTTATATCTGGGTAGCATAGGCTATCCTAATCTATATCTGG
GTAGCATATGCTATCCTAATCTATATCTGGGTAGTATATGCTATCCTAATCTGTATCCGGGTAGCATATG
CTATCCTCATGATAAGCTGTCAAACATGAGAATTTTCTTGAAGACGAAAGGGCCTCGTGATACGCCTATT
TTTATAGGTTAATGTCATGATAATAATGGTTTCTTAGACGTCAGGTGGCACTTTTCGGGGAAATGTGCGC
GGAACCCCTATTTGTTTATTTTTCTAAATACATTCAAATATGTATCCGCTCATGAGACAATAACCCTGAT
AAATGCTTCAATAATATTGAAAAAGGAAGAGTATGAGTATTCAACATTTCCGTGTCGCCCTTATTCCCTT
TTTTGCGGCATTTTGCCTTCCTGTTTTTGCTCACCCAGAAACGCTGGTGAAAGTAAAAGATGCTGAAGAT
CAGTTGGGTGCACGAGTGGGTTACATCGAACTGGATCTCAACAGCGGTAAGATCCTTGAGAGTTTTCGCC
CCGAAGAACGTTTTCCAATGATGAGCACTTTTAAAGTTCTGCTATGTGGCGCGGTATTATCCCGTGTTGA
CGCCGGGCAAGAGCAACTCGGTCGCCGCATACACTATTCTCAGAATGACTTGGTTGAGTACTCACCAGTC
ACAGAAAAGCATCTTACGGATGGCATGACAGTAAGAGAATTATGCAGTGCTGCCATAACCATGAGTGATA
ACACTGCGGCCAACTTACTTCTGACAACGATCGGAGGACCGAAGGAGCTAACCGCTTTTTTGCACAACAT
GGGGGATCATGTAACTCGCCTTGATCGTTGGGAACCGGAGCTGAATGAAGCCATACCAAACGACGAGCGT
GACACCACGATGCCTGCAGCAATGGCAACAACGTTGCGCAAACTATTAACTGGCGAACTACTTACTCTAG
CTTCCCGGCAACAATTAATAGACTGGATGGAGGCGGATAAAGTTGCAGGACCACTTCTGCGCTCGGCCCT
TCCGGCTGGCTGGTTTATTGCTGATAAATCTGGAGCCGGTGAGCGTGGGTCTCGCGGTATCATTGCAGCA
CTGGGGCCAGATGGTAAGCCCTCCCGTATCGTAGTTATCTACACGACGGGGAGTCAGGCAACTATGGATG
AACGAAATAGACAGATCGCTGAGATAGGTGCCTCACTGATTAAGCATTGGTAACTGTCAGACCAAGTTTA
CTCATATATACTTTAGATTGATTTAAAACTTCATTTTTAATTTAAAAGGATCTAGGTGAAGATCCTTTTT
GATAATCTCATGACCAAAATCCCTTAACGTGAGTTTTCGTTCCACTGAGCGTCAGACCCCGTAGAAAAGA
TCAAAGGATCTTCTTGAGATCCTTTTTTTCTGCGCGTAATCTGCTGCTTGCAAACAAAAAAACCACCGCT
ACCAGCGGTGGTTTGTTTGCCGGATCAAGAGCTACCAACTCTTTTTCCGAAGGTAACTGGCTTCAGCAGA
GCGCAGATACCAAATACTGTTCTTCTAGTGTAGCCGTAGTTAGGCCACCACTTCAAGAACTCTGTAGCAC
CGCCTACATACCTCGCTCTGCTAATCCTGTTACCAGTGGCTGCTGCCAGTGGCGATAAGTCGTGTCTTAC
CGGGTTGGACTCAAGACGATAGTTACCGGATAAGGCGCAGCGGTCGGGCTGAACGGGGGGTTCGTGCACA
CAGCCCAGCTTGGAGCGAACGACCTACACCGAACTGAGATACCTACAGCGTGAGCTATGAGAAAGCGCCA
CGCTTCCCGAAGGGAGAAAGGCGGACAGGTATCCGGTAAGCGGCAGGGTCGGAACAGGAGAGCGCACGAG
GGAGCTTCCAGGGGGAAACGCCTGGTATCTTTATAGTCCTGTCGGGTTTCGCCACCTCTGACTTGAGCGT
CGATTTTTGTGATGCTCGTCAGGGGGGCGGAGCCTATGGAAAAACGCCAGCAACGCGGCCTTTTTACGGT
TCCTGGCCTTTTGCTGGCCTTTTGCTCACATGTTCTTTCCTGCGTTATCCCCTGATTCTGTGGATAACCG
TATTACCGCCTTTGAGTGAGCTGATACCGCTCGCCGCAGCCGAACGACCGAGCGCAGCGAGTCAGTGAGC
GAGGAAGCGGAAGAGCGCCCAATACGCAAACCGCCTCTCCCCGCGCGTTGGCCGATTCATTAATGCAGCT
GGCACGACAGGTTTCCCGACTGGAAAGCGGGCAGTGAGCGCAACGCAATTAATGTGAGTTAGCTCACTCA
TTAGGCACCCCAGGCTTTACACTTTATGCTTCCGGCTCGTATGTTGTGTGGAATTGTGAGCGGATAACAA
TTTCACACAGGAAACAGCTATGACCATGATTACGCCAAGCTCTAGCTAGAGGTCGACCAATTCTCATGTT
TGACAGCTTATCATCGCAGATCCGGGCAACGTTGTTGCCATTGCTGCAGGCGCAGAACTGGTAGGTATGG
AAGATCTATACATTGAATCAATATTGGCAATTAGCCATATTAGTCATTGGTTATATAGCATAAATCAATA
TTGGCTATTGGCCATTGCATACGTTGTATCTATATCATAATATGTACATTTATATTGGCTCATGTCCAAT
ATGACCGCCATGTTGACATTGATTATTGACTAGTTATTAATAGTAATCAATTACGGGGTCATTAGTTCAT
AGCCCATATATGGAGTTCCGCGTTACATAACTTACGGTAAATGGCCCGCCTGGCTGACCGCCCAACGACC
CCCGCCCATTGACGTCAATAATGACGTATGTTCCCATAGTAACGCCAATAGGGACTTTCCATTGACGTCA
ATGGGTGGAGTATTTACGGTAAACTGCCCACTTGGCAGTACATCAAGTGTATCATATGCCAAGTCCGCCC
CCTATTGACGTCAATGACGGTAAATGGCCCGCCTGGCATTATGCCCAGTACATGACCTTACGGGACTTTC
CTACTTGGCAGTACATCTACGTATTAGTCATCGCTATTACCATG
